>Addgene plasmid #216253 | pLV_Tre3g_CalcireticulinSS_mTurquoise_D4-cameleon_REAch2_KDEL | addgene full sequence | sequence record 443096 | Addgene NGS Result
ACCGTGCATGCCGATTGGTGGAAGTAAGGTGGTACGATCGTGCCTTATTAGGAAGGCAACAGACGGGTCT
GACATGGATTGGACGAACCACTGAATTGCCGCATTGCAGAGATATTGTATTTAAGTGCCTAGCTCGATAC
ATAAACGGGTCTCTCTGGTTAGACCAGATCTGAGCCTGGGAGCTCTCTGGCTAACTAGGGAACCCACTGC
TTAAGCCTCAATAAAGCTTGCCTTGAGTGCTTCAAGTAGTGTGTGCCCGTCTGTTGTGTGACTCTGGTAA
CTAGAGATCCCTCAGACCCTTTTAGTCAGTGTGGAAAATCTCTAGCAGTGGCGCCCGAACAGGGACTTGA
AAGCGAAAGGGAAACCAGAGGAGCTCTCTCGACGCAGGACTCGGCTTGCTGAAGCGCGCACGGCAAGAGG
CGAGGGGCGGCGACTGGTGAGTACGCCAAAAATTTTGACTAGCGGAGGCTAGAAGGAGAGAGATGGGTGC
GAGAGCGTCAGTATTAAGCGGGGGAGAATTAGATCGCGATGGGAAAAAATTCGGTTAAGGCCAGGGGGAA
AGAAAAAATATAAATTAAAACATATAGTATGGGCAAGCAGGGAGCTAGAACGATTCGCAGTTAATCCTGG
CCTGTTAGAAACATCAGAAGGCTGTAGACAAATACTGGGACAGCTACAACCATCCCTTCAGACAGGATCA
GAAGAACTTAGATCATTATATAATACAGTAGCAACCCTCTATTGTGTGCATCAAAGGATAGAGATAAAAG
ACACCAAGGAAGCTTTAGACAAGATAGAGGAAGAGCAAAACAAAAGTAAGACCACCGCACAGCAAGCGGC
CGCTGATCTTCAGACCTGGAGGAGGAGATATGAGGGACAATTGGAGAAGTGAATTATATAAATATAAAGT
AGTAAAAATTGAACCATTAGGAGTAGCACCCACCAAGGCAAAGAGAAGAGTGGTGCAGAGAGAAAAAAGA
GCAGTGGGAATAGGAGCTTTGTTCCTTGGGTTCTTGGGAGCAGCAGGAAGCACTATGGGCGCAGCGTCAA
TGACGCTGACGGTACAGGCCAGACAATTATTGTCTGGTATAGTGCAGCAGCAGAACAATTTGCTGAGGGC
TATTGAGGCGCAACAGCATCTGTTGCAACTCACAGTCTGGGGCATCAAGCAGCTCCAGGCAAGAATCCTG
GCTGTGGAAAGATACCTAAAGGATCAACAGCTCCTGGGGATTTGGGGTTGCTCTGGAAAACTCATTTGCA
CCACTGCTGTGCCTTGGAATGCTAGTTGGAGTAATAAATCTCTGGAACAGATTTGGAATCACACGACCTG
GATGGAGTGGGACAGAGAAATTAACAATTACACAAGCTTAATACACTCCTTAATTGAAGAATCGCAAAAC
CAGCAAGAAAAGAATGAACAAGAATTATTGGAATTAGATAAATGGGCAAGTTTGTGGAATTGGTTTAACA
TAACAAATTGGCTGTGGTATATAAAATTATTCATAATGATAGTAGGAGGCTTGGTAGGTTTAAGAATAGT
TTTTGCTGTACTTTCTATAGTGAATAGAGTTAGGCAGGGATATTCACCATTATCGTTTCAGACCCACCTC
CCAACCCCGAGGGGACCCGACAGGCCCGAAGGAATAGAAGAAGAAGGTGGAGAGAGAGACAGAGACAGAT
CCATTCGATTAGTGAACGGATCTCGACGGTATCGCTGAGGATCCTTTTAAAGAAAAGGGGGGATTGGGGG
GTACAGTGCAGGGGAAAGAATAGTAGACATAATAGCAACAGACATACAAACTAAAGAATTACAAAAACAA
ATTACAAAAATTCAAAATTTTACTAGTGATTATCGGATCAACTTTGTATAGAAAAGTTGTTTACTCCCTA
TCAGTGATAGAGAACGTATGAAGAGTTTACTCCCTATCAGTGATAGAGAACGTATGCAGACTTTACTCCC
TATCAGTGATAGAGAACGTATAAGGAGTTTACTCCCTATCAGTGATAGAGAACGTATGACCAGTTTACTC
CCTATCAGTGATAGAGAACGTATCTACAGTTTACTCCCTATCAGTGATAGAGAACGTATATCCAGTTTAC
TCCCTATCAGTGATAGAGAACGTATAAGCTTTAGGCGTGTACGGTGGGCGCCTATAAAAGCAGAGCTCGT
TTAGTGAACCGTCAGATCGCCTGGAGCAATTCCACAACACTTTTGTCTTATACCAACTTTCCGTACCACT
TCCTACCCTCGTAAACAAGTTTGTACAAAAAAGCAGGCTGCCACCATGCTGCTATCCGTGCCGTTGCTGC
TCGGCCTCCTCGGCCTGGCCGTCGCCGGAGGTTCCGGCGGAAGCATGGTGAGCAAGGGCGAGGAGCTGTT
CACCGGGGTGGTGCCCATCCTGGTCGAGCTGGACGGCGACGTAAACGGCCACAAGTTCAGCGTGTCCGGC
GAGGGCGAGGGCGATGCCACCTACGGCAAGCTGACCCTGAAGTTCATCTGCACCACCGGCAAGCTGCCCG
TGCCCTGGCCCACCCTCGTGACCACCCTGTCCTGGGGCGTGCAGTGCTTCGCCCGCTACCCCGACCACAT
GAAGCAGCACGACTTCTTCAAGTCCGCCATGCCCGAAGGCTACGTCCAGGAGCGCACCATCTTCTTCAAG
GACGACGGCAACTACAAGACCCGCGCCGAGGTGAAGTTCGAGGGCGACACCCTGGTGAACCGCATCGAGC
TGAAGGGCATCGACTTCAAGGAGGACGGCAACATCCTGGGGCACAAGCTGGAGTACAACTACTTCAGCGA
CAACGTCTATATCACCGCCGACAAGCAGAAGAACGGCATCAAGGCCAACTTCAAGATCCGCCACAACATC
GAGGACGGCGGCGTGCAGCTCGCCGACCACTACCAGCAGAACACCCCCATCGGCGACGGCCCCGTGCTGC
TGCCCGACAACCACTACCTGAGCACCCAGTCCAAGCTGAGCAAAGACCCCAACGAGAAGCGCGATCACAT
GGTCCTGCTGGAGTTCGTGACCGCCGCCGGGATCACTCTCGGCATGGACGAGCTGTACAAGATGCATGAC
CAACTGACAGAAGAGCAGATTGCAGAGTTCAAAGAAGCCTTCTCATTATTCGACAAGGATGGGGACGGCA
CCATCACCACAAAGGAACTTGGCACCGTTATGAGGTCGCTTGGACAAAACCCAACGGAAGCAGAATTGCA
GGATATGATCAATGAAGTCGATGCTGATGGCAATGGAACGATTTACTTTCCTGAATTTCTTACTATGATG
GCTAGAAAAATGAAGGACACAGACAGCGAAGAGGAAATCCGAGAAGCATTCCGTGTTGCTGACAAGGATG
GGAACGGCTACATCAGCGCTGCTGAGTTACGTCACGCCATGACAAACATCGGGGAGAAGTTAACAGATGA
AGAAGTTGATGAAATGATAAGGGAAGCAGATATCGATGGTGATGGCCAAGTAAACTATGAAGAGTTTGTA
CAAATGATGACAGCAAAGGGGGGGAAGAGGCGCTGGCAGAAAACAGGCCATGCTTGGCGAGCAATAGGAA
GACTGAAGAAGATCTCCAGCTCCGGGGCACTGGAGCTCATGGTGAGCAAGGGCGAGGAGCTGTTCACCGG
GGTGGTGCCCATCCTGGTCGAGCTGGACGGCGACGTAAACGGCCACAAGTTCAGCGTGTCCGGCGAGGGC
GAGGGCGATGCCACCTACGGCAAGCTGACCCTGAAGCTCATCTGCACCACCGGCAAGCTGCCCGTGCCCT
GGCCCACCCTCGTGACCACCTTCGGCTACGGCCTGATGTGCTTCGCCCGCTACCCCGACCACATGAAGCA
GCACGACTTCTTCAAGTCCGCCATGCCCGAAGGCTACGTCCAGGAGCGCACCATCTTCTTCAAGGACGAC
GGCAACTACAAGACCCGCGCCGAGGTGAAGTTCGAGGGCGACACCCTGGTGAACCGCATCGAGCTGAAGG
GCATCGACTTCAAGGAGGACGGCAACATCCTGGGGCACAAGCTGGAGTACAACTGGAACAGCGTCAACGT
CTATATCATGGCCGACAAGCAGAAGAACGGCATCAAGGTGAACTTCAAGATCCGCCACAACATCGAGGAC
GGCAGCGTGCAGCTCGCCGACCACTACCAGCAGAACACCCCCATCGGCGACGGCCCCGTGCTGCTGCCCG
ACAACCACTACCTGAGCTACCAGTCCGCCCTGAGCAAAGACCCCAACGAGAAGCGCGATCACATGGTCCT
GCTGGAGAGAGTGACCGCCGCCGGGATCACTCTCGGCATGGACGAGCTGTACAAGCTGCAGTCCGGAAAG
GACGAGCTGTAACTCGAGATTTCCGGCTAAACCCAGCTTTCTTGTACAAAGTGGTGATAATCGAATTCCG
ATAATCAACCTCTGGATTACAAAATTTGTGAAAGATTGACTGGTATTCTTAACTATGTTGCTCCTTTTAC
GCTATGTGGATACGCTGCTTTAATGCCTTTGTATCATGCTATTGCTTCCCGTATGGCTTTCATTTTCTCC
TCCTTGTATAAATCCTGGTTGCTGTCTCTTTATGAGGAGTTGTGGCCCGTTGTCAGGCAACGTGGCGTGG
TGTGCACTGTGTTTGCTGACGCAACCCCCACTGGTTGGGGCATTGCCACCACCTGTCAGCTCCTTTCCGG
GACTTTCGCTTTCCCCCTCCCTATTGCCACGGCGGAACTCATCGCCGCCTGCCTTGCCCGCTGCTGGACA
GGGGCTCGGCTGTTGGGCACTGACAATTCCGTGGTGTTGTCGGGGAAGCTGACGTCCTTTCCATGGCTGC
TCGCCTGTGTTGCCACCTGGATTCTGCGCGGGACGTCCTTCTGCTACGTCCCTTCGGCCCTCAATCCAGC
GGACCTTCCTTCCCGCGGCCTGCTGCCGGCTCTGCGGCCTCTTCCGCGTCTTCGCCTTCGCCCTCAGACG
AGTCGGATCTCCCTTTGGGCCGCCTCCCCGCATCGGGAATTCCCGCGGTTCGAATTCTACCGGGTAGGGG
AGGCGCTTTTCCCAAGGCAGTCTGGAGCATGCGCTTTAGCAGCCCCGCTGGGCACTTGGCGCTACACAAG
TGGCCTCTGGCCTCGCACACATTCCACATCCACCGGTAGGCGCCAACCGGCTCCGTTCTTTGGTGGCCCC
TTCGCGCCACCTTCTACTCCTCCCCTAGTCAGGAAGTTCCCCCCCGCCCCGCAGCTCGCGTCGTGCAGGA
CGTGACAAATGGAAGTAGCACGTCTCACTAGTCTCGTGCAGATGGACAGCACCGCTGAGCAATGGAAGCG
GGTAGGCCTTTGGGGCAGCGGCCAATAGCAGCTTTGCTCCTTCGCTTTCTGGGCTCAGAGGCTGGGAAGG
GGTGGGTCCGGGGGCGGGCTCAGGGGCGGGCTCAGGGGCGGGGCGGGCGCCCGAAGGTCCTCCGGAGGCC
CGGCATTCTGCACGCTTCAAAAGCGCACGTCTGCCGCGCTGTTCTCCTCTTCCTCATCTCCGGGCCTTTC
GACCTCACGTGGCCACCATGACCGAGTACAAGCCCACGGTGCGCCTCGCCACCCGCGACGACGTCCCCAG
GGCCGTACGCACCCTCGCCGCCGCGTTCGCCGACTACCCCGCCACGCGCCACACCGTCGATCCGGACCGC
CACATCGAGCGGGTCACCGAGCTGCAAGAACTCTTCCTCACGCGCGTCGGGCTCGACATCGGCAAGGTGT
GGGTCGCGGACGACGGCGCCGCGGTGGCGGTCTGGACCACGCCGGAGAGCGTCGAAGCGGGGGCGGTGTT
CGCCGAGATCGGCCCGCGCATGGCCGAGTTGAGCGGTTCCCGGCTGGCCGCGCAGCAACAGATGGAAGGC
CTCCTGGCGCCGCACCGGCCCAAGGAGCCCGCGTGGTTCCTGGCCACCGTCGGCGTCTCGCCCGACCACC
AGGGCAAGGGTCTGGGCAGCGCCGTCGTGCTCCCCGGAGTGGAGGCGGCCGAGCGCGCCGGGGTGCCCGC
CTTCCTGGAGACCTCCGCGCCCCGCAACCTCCCCTTCTACGAGCGGCTCGGCTTCACCGTCACCGCCGAC
GTCGAGGTGCCCGAAGGACCGCGCACCTGGTGCATGACCCGCAAGCCCGGTGCCTGAGGTACCTTTAAGA
CCAATGACTTACAAGGCAGCTGTAGATCTTAGCCACTTTTTAAAAGAAAAGGGGGGACTGGAAGGGCTAA
TTCACTCCCAACGAAGACAAGATCTGCTTTTTGCTTGTACTGGGTCTCTCTGGTTAGACCAGATCTGAGC
CTGGGAGCTCTCTGGCTAACTAGGGAACCCACTGCTTAAGCCTCAATAAAGCTTGCCTTGAGTGCTTCAA
GTAGTGTGTGCCCGTCTGTTGTGTGACTCTGGTAACTAGAGATCCCTCAGACCCTTTTAGTCAGTGTGGA
AAATCTCTAGCAGTAGTAGTTCATGTCATCTTATTATTCAGTATTTATAACTTGCAAAGAAATGAATATC
AGAGAGTGAGAGGAACTTGTTTATTGCAGCTTATAATGGTTACAAATAAAGCAATAGCATCACAAATTTC
ACAAATAAAGCATTTTTTTCACTGCATTCTAGTTGTGGTTTGTCCAAACTCATCAATGTATCTTATCATG
TCTGGCTCTAGCTATCCCGCCCCTAACTCCGCCCATCCCGCCCCTAACTCCGCCCAGTTCCGCCCATTCT
CCGCCCCATGGCTGACTAATTTTTTTTATTTATGCAGAGGCCGAGGCCGCCTCGGCCTCTGAGCTATTCC
AGAAGTAGTGAGGAGGCTTTTTTGGAGGCCTAGGGACGTACCCAATTCGCCCTATAGTGAGTCGTATTAC
GCGCGCTCACTGGCCGTCGTTTTACAACGTCGTGACTGGGAAAACCCTGGCGTTACCCAACTTAATCGCC
TTGCAGCACATCCCCCTTTCGCCAGCTGGCGTAATAGCGAAGAGGCCCGCACCGATCGCCCTTCCCAACA
GTTGCGCAGCCTGAATGGCGAATGGG
[124 nt withheld, positions 7027-7150]
C
[91 nt withheld, positions 7152-7242]
A
[49 nt withheld, positions 7244-7292]
CCTTTGACGTTGGAGTCCACGTTCTTT
[37 nt withheld, positions 7320-7356]
ACCCTATCTCGGTCTATTCTTTTGATTTATAAGGGATTTTGCCGATTTCGGCCTATTGGTTAAAAAATGA
GCTGATTTAACAAAAATTTAACGCGAATTTTAACAAAATATTAACGCTTACAATTTAGGTGGCACTTTTC
GGGGAAATGTGCGCGGAACCCCTATTTGTTTATTTTTCTAAATACATTCAAATATGTATCCGCTCATGAG
ACAATAACCCTGATAAATGCTTCAATAATATTGAAAAAGGAAGAGTATGAGTATTCAACATTTCCGTGTC
GCCCTTATTCCCTTTTTTGCGGCATTTTGCCTTCCTGTTTTTGCTCACCCAGAAACGCTGGTGAAAGTAA
AAGATGCTGAAGATCAGTTGGGTGCACGAGTGGGTTACATCGAACTGGATCTCAACAGCGGTAAGATCCT
TGAGAGTTTTCGCCCCGAAGAACGTTTTCCAATGATGAGCACTTTTAAAGTTCTGCTATGTGGCGCGGTA
TTATCCCGTATTGACGCCGGGCAAGAGCAACTCGGTCGCCGCATACACTATTCTCAGAATGACTTGGTTG
AGTACTCACCAGTCACAGAAAAGCATCTTACGGATGGCATGACAGTAAGAGAATTATGCAGTGCTGCCAT
AACCATGAGTGATAACACTGCGGCCAACTTACTTCTGACAACGATCGGAGGACCGAAGGAGCTAACCGCT
TTTTTGCACAACATGGGGGATCATGTAACTCGCCTTGATCGTTGGGAACCGGAGCTGAATGAAGCCATAC
CAAACGACGAGCGTGACACCACGATGCCTGTAGCAATGGCAACAACGTTGCGCAAACTATTAACTGGCGA
ACTACTTACTCTAGCTTCCCGGCAACAATTAATAGACTGGATGGAGGCGGATAAAGTTGCAGGACCACTT
CTGCGCTCGGCCCTTCCGGCTGGCTGGTTTATTGCTGATAAATCTGGAGCCGGTGAGCGTGGGTCTCGCG
GTATCATTGCAGCACTGGGGCCAGATGGTAAGCCCTCCCGTATCGTAGTTATCTACACGACGGGGAGTCA
GGCAACTATGGATGAACGAAATAGACAGATCGCTGAGATAGGTGCCTCACTGATTAAGCATTGGTAACTG
TCAGACCAAGTTTACTCATATATACTTTAGATTGATTTAAAACTTCATTTTTAATTTAAAAGGATCTAGG
TGAAGATCCTTTTTGATAATCTCATGACCAAAATCCCTTAACGTGAGTTTTCGTTCCACTGAGCGTCAGA
CCCCGTAGAAAAGATCAAAGGATCTTCTTGAGATCCTTTTTTTCTGCGCGTAATCTGCTGCTTGCAAACA
AAAAAACCACCGCTACCAGCGGTGGTTTGTTTGCCGGATCAAGAGCTACCAACTCTTTTTCCGAAGGTAA
CTGGCTTCAGCAGAGCGCAGATACCAAATACTGTTCTTCTAGTGTAGCCGTAGTTAGGCCACCACTTCAA
GAACTCTGTAGCACCGCCTACATACCTCGCTCTGCTAATCCTGTTACCAGTGGCTGCTGCCAGTGGCGAT
AAGTCGTGTCTTACCGGGTTGGACTCAAGACGATAGTTACCGGATAAGGCGCAGCGGTCGGGCTGAACGG
GGGGTTCGTGCACACAGCCCAGCTTGGAGCGAACGACCTACACCGAACTGAGATACCTACAGCGTGAGCT
ATGAGAAAGCGCCACGCTTCCCGAAGAGAGAAAGGCGGACAGGTATCCGGTAAGCGGCAGGGTCGGAACA
GGAGAGCGCACGAGGGAGCTTCCAGGGGGAAACGCCTGGTATCTTTATAGTCCTGTCGGGTTTCGCCACC
TCTGACTTGAGCGTCGATTTTTGTGATGCTCGTCAGGGGGGCGGAGCCTATGGAAAAACGCCAGCAACGC
GGCCTTTTTACGGTTCCTGGCCTTTTGCTGGCCTTTTGCTCACATGTTCTTTCCTGCGTTATCCCCTGAT
TCTGTGGATAACCGTATTACCGCCTTTGAGTGAGCTGATACCGCTCGCCGCAGCCGAACGACCGAGCGCA
GCGAGTCAGTGAGCGAGGAAGCGGAAGAGCGCCCAATACGCAAACCGCCTCTCCCCGCGCGTTGGCCGAT
TCATTAATGCAGCTGGCACGACAGGTTTCCCGACTGGAAAGCGGGCAGTGAGCGCAACGCAATTAATGTG
AGTTAGCTCACTCATTAGGCACCCCAGGCTTTACACTTTATGCTTCCGGCTCGTATGTTGTGTGGAATTG
TGAGCGGATAACAATTTCACACAGGAAACAGCTATGACCATGATTACGCCAAGCGCGCAATTAACCCTCA
CTAAAGGGAACAAAAGCTGGAGCTGCAAGCTTAATGTAGTCTTATGCAATACTCTTGTAGTCTTGCAACA
TGGTAACGATGAGTTAGCAACATGCCTTACAAGGAGAGAAAAAGC
Features (pLannotate 1.2.2; 33 found; start..end, strand, type, name):
    147..327     +  LTR            5' LTR (truncated): truncated 5' long terminal repeat (LTR) from HIV-1
    374..499     +  misc_feature   HIV-1 Ψ: packaging signal of human immunodeficiency virus type 1
    483..846     +  CDS            HIV-1 gag (fragment): gag protein from human immunodeficiency virus 1; gag
    992..1225    +  misc_feature   RRE: The Rev response element (RRE) of HIV-1 allows for Rev-dependent mRNA export from the nucleus to the cytoplasm.
   1602..1702    +  CDS            Rev (fragment): human immunodeficiency virus 1 (HIV-1) Rev protein; rev; enhances nuclear export of unspliced and incompletely spliced viral mRNAs
   1729..1841    +  misc_feature   cPPT/CTS: central polypurine tract and central termination sequence of HIV-1
   1859..1879    +  protein_bind   attB4: mutant version of attB; core recombination site for the Gateway® BP reaction BP Clonase™
   1879..2255    +  promoter       TRE3G promoter: 3rd-generation Tet-responsive promoter that can be activated by binding of Tet-On® 3G
   2255..2279    +  protein_bind   attB1: mutant version of attB; recombination site for the Gateway® BP reaction BP Clonase™
   2355..3071    +  CDS            mTurquoise2: mTurquoise2 is a basic (constitutively fluorescent) cyan fluorescent protein published in 2012, derived from Aequorea victoria. It is reported to be a rapidly-maturing monomer with very low acid sensitivity.
   3072..3428    +  CDS            CALMA_ARBPU (fragment): Experimental evidence at protein level: Swiss-Prot protein existence level 1. Calmodulin mediates the control of a large number of enzymes, ion channels and other proteins by Ca(2+). Among the enzymes to be stimulated by the calmodulin-Ca(2+) complex are a number of protein kinases and phosphatases. From Arbacia punctulata (Punctuate sea urchin).
   3525..3611    +  CDS            RCaMP (fragment): RCaMP is a basic (constitutively fluorescent) red fluorescent protein published in 2013, derived from Entacmaea quadricolor.
   3609..4325    +  CDS            Citrine: enhanced variant of YFP (Heikal et al., 2001) mammalian codon-optimized
   4371..4395    -  protein_bind   attB2: mutant version of attB; recombination site for the Gateway® BP reaction BP Clonase™
   4413..5001    +  misc_feature   WPRE: woodchuck hepatitis virus posttranscriptional regulatory element
   5032..5531    +  promoter       PGK promoter: mouse phosphoglycerate kinase 1 promoter
   5548..6147    +  CDS            PuroR: puromycin N-acetyltransferase; pac from Streptomyces alboniger; confers resistance to puromycin
   6137..6217    +  CDS            nef (fragment): NEF_HV1Z2 - Experimental evidence at protein level: Swiss-Prot protein existence level 1. Extracellular Nef protein targets CD4(+) T-lymphocytes for apoptosis by interacting with CXCR4 surface receptors. From Human immunodeficiency virus type 1 group M subtype D (isolate Z2/CDC-Z34) (HIV-1).
   6219..6452    +  LTR            3' LTR (ΔU3): self-inactivating 3' long terminal repeat (LTR) from HIV-1
   6524..6645    +  polyA_signal   SV40 poly(A) signal: SV40 polyadenylation signal
   6685..6820    +  rep_origin     SV40 ori: SV40 origin of replication
   6841..6859    -  promoter       T7 promoter: promoter for bacteriophage T7 RNA polymerase
   6867..7022    +  CDS            lacZα (fragment): LacZα fragment of β-galactosidase; lacZ fragment
   7027..7455    +  rep_origin     f1 ori (sequence partly withheld): f1 bacteriophage origin of replication; arrow indicates direction of (+) strand synthesis
   7508..7612    +  promoter       AmpR promoter: bla
   7613..8473    +  CDS            AmpR: β-lactamase; bla; confers resistance to ampicillin, carbenicillin, and related antibiotics
   8644..9232    +  rep_origin     ori: high-copy-number ColE1/pMB1/pBR322/pUC origin of replication
   9415..9507    +  CDS            lacI (fragment): lac repressor; lacI; The lac repressor binds to the lac operator to inhibit transcription in E. coli. This inhibition can be relieved by adding lactose or isopropyl-β-D-thiogalactopyranoside (IPTG).
   9520..9541    +  protein_bind   CAP binding site: CAP binding activates transcription in the presence of cAMP. E. coli catabolite activator protein
   9556..9586    +  promoter       lac promoter: promoter for the E. coli lac operon
   9594..9610    +  protein_bind   lac operator: The lac repressor binds to the lac operator to inhibit transcription in E. coli. This inhibition can be relieved by adding lactose or isopropyl-β-D-thiogalactopyranoside (IPTG). lac repressor encoded by lacI
   9655..9673    +  promoter       T3 promoter: promoter for bacteriophage T3 RNA polymerase
   9701..146     +  promoter       RSV promoter (across the origin): Rous sarcoma virus enhancer/promoter
