[The description below was written by a language model from this plasmid's Addgene catalogue record and pLannotate feature annotations shown in this document.]
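Description:
pLV_Tre3g_CalcireticulinSS_mTurquoise_D4-cameleon_REAch2_KDEL is a roughly 9.8 kb self-inactivating HIV-1-based lentiviral transfer plasmid on a pLV backbone, carrying a tetracycline-inducible, ER-lumen-targeted FRET calcium sensor. It is propagated in E. coli through a high-copy ColE1/pUC-type origin with ampicillin resistance, and also contains an f1 origin and remnants of a lac/T7/T3 cloning region. The viral genome is transcribed from an RSV promoter fused to a truncated 5' LTR and includes the Ψ packaging signal, RRE for Rev-dependent export and cPPT/CTS. It ends in a ΔU3 3' LTR followed by an SV40 poly(A) signal. Packaging functions must therefore be supplied in trans.

The payload is a synthetic insert of about 2.1 kb driven by the TRE3G promoter, with the promoter and insert flanked by Gateway attB sites. TRE3G is active only when a Tet-On 3G transactivator and doxycycline are present, and no transactivator is annotated on this plasmid, so it would have to be provided separately. According to the name and catalogue fields, a calreticulin signal sequence directs the protein into the ER and a C-terminal KDEL motif retains it there, although neither element is annotated in the feature table. Between them lies the D4 second-generation cameleon: an mTurquoise2 donor, a calmodulin-derived calcium-binding domain and a short segment presumably corresponding to its binding peptide (matched to an RCaMP fragment), then the acceptor. The record calls the acceptor REACh/REACh2, whereas the annotation software matched it to the related YFP variant Citrine. Calcium binding changes the sensor's conformation and thus FRET efficiency. A WPRE follows the insert to enhance expression, and a downstream PGK promoter drives puromycin resistance for selecting transduced mammalian cells. The construct is intended for inducible measurement of luminal ER calcium.
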