Addgene plasmid #216253: pLV_Tre3g_CalcireticulinSS_mTurquoise_D4-cameleon_REAch2_KDEL
Purpose: FRET-based calcium sensor located in the ER lumen, Tet-inducible
Depositing lab: Edward Avezov. Depositing organization: University of Cambridge. Publication: Luminal transport through intact endoplasmic reticulum limits the magnitude of localized Ca(2+) signals. Crapart CC, Scott ZC, Konno T, Sharma A, Parutto P, Bailey DMD, Westrate LM, Avezov E, Koslover EF. Proc Natl Acad Sci U S A. 2024 Mar 26;121(13):e2312172121. doi: 10.1073/pnas.2312172121. Epub 2024 Mar 19. PubMed 38502705.
Backbone
  Vector backbone: pLV
  Backbone size w/o insert (bp): 7715
  Total vector size (bp): 9782
  Vector type: Lentiviral
  Selectable markers: Puromycin
Growth in bacteria
  Bacterial resistance: Ampicillin, 100 μg/mL
  Growth temperature: 37°C
  Growth strain: NEB Stable
  Copy number: Unknown
Gene/Insert
  Gene/Insert name: ER-targeted D4 second generation cameleon (FRET calcium sensor) (alt name: D4ER)
  Species: Synthetic
  Insert size (bp): 2067
  Promoter: TRE3G
  Tag / fusion protein: mTurquoise (N terminal on insert); REAch (C terminal on insert)
  Cloning method: Gibson Cloning
  Sequencing primers: 5′ -
Terms and licenses: Academic/Nonprofit Terms; Industry Terms: Not Available to Industry
How to cite: pLV_Tre3g_CalcireticulinSS_mTurquoise_D4-cameleon_REAch2_KDEL was a gift from Edward Avezov (Addgene plasmid # 216253 ; http://n2t.net/addgene:216253 ; RRID:Addgene_216253)
